>Addgene plasmid #20480 | pWZL Neo Myr Flag DYRK4 | addgene partial sequence | sequence record 26302 | 20480 with pWZL-Fwd
ACTCCTTCTCTAGGCGCCGGCCGGATCCAGAATTCGCCACCATGGGGTCTTCAAAATCTAAACCAAAGGA
CCCCAGCCAGCGCCGGCGCAGGATCCGAGGTTACCTTGACTACAAAGACGATGACGACAAGCAATTGACA
AGTTTGTACAAAAAAGTTGGCATGCCGGCCTCAGAGCTCAGGGCTTCAGAAATACCTTTCCACCCTAGCA
TTAAAACCCAGGATCCCAAGGCAGAGGAGAAGTCACCAAAGAAGCAAAAGGTGACTCTGACAGCGGCAGA
GGCCCTAAAGCTTTTTAAGAACCAGCTGTCTCCATATGAACAAAGTGAAATCCTGGGCTACGCGGAGCTG
TGGTTCCTGGGTCTTGAAGCCAAGAAGCTCGACACGGCTCCTGAGAAATTTAGCAAGACGAGTTTTGATG
ATGAGCATGGCTTCTATCTGAAGGTTCTGCATGATCACATTGCCTACCGCTATGAAGTTCTGGAGACAAT
CGGGAAGGGGTCCTTTGGACAGGTGGCCAAGTGCTTGGATCACAAAAACAATGAGCTGGTGGCCCTGAAA
ATCATCAGGAACAAGAAGAGGTTTCACCAGCAGGCCCTGATGGAGCTGAAGATCCTGGAAGCTCTCAGAA
AGAAGGACAAAGACAACACCTACAATGTGGTGCATATGAAGGACTTTTTCTACTTTCGCAATCACTTCTG
CATCACCTTTGAGCTCCTGGGAATCAACTTGTATGAGTTGATGAAGAATAACAACTTTCAAGGCTTCAGT
CTGTCCATAGTTCGGCGCTTCA
