[The description below was written by a language model from this plasmid's Addgene catalogue record.]
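Description:
pWZL Neo Myr Flag DYRK4 is a retroviral mammalian expression plasmid built on the Gateway-compatible pWZL-Neo-Myr-Flag-DEST backbone. It is propagated in bacteria under ampicillin selection, and a recombination-deficient strain is recommended, reflecting the tendency of repeated retroviral sequences to recombine. After delivery to mammalian cells, transduced populations are selected with G418 through the neomycin resistance marker. The record does not include a feature table and does not name the promoter, origin of replication or other backbone elements, and the copy number is listed as unknown.

The insert is the human DYRK4 open reading frame, encoding dual-specificity tyrosine-(Y)-phosphorylation regulated kinase 4. It was first cloned into a Gateway entry vector and then moved into the destination vector by an LR recombination reaction, which places it in frame behind two backbone-encoded N-terminal elements: a myristoylation signal and a Flag epitope. A myristoylation signal directs lipid modification and membrane targeting of the fusion protein, a strategy commonly used to promote kinase activation, while the Flag tag allows detection or immunoprecipitation with standard antibodies.

The construct is one member of a kinase library associated with an integrative genomic study that identified a breast cancer oncogene, so it is suited to stable expression of membrane-targeted DYRK4 in gain-of-function experiments or screens. The depositor notes that the identity of the gene has been verified but the clone has not been fully sequenced for minor mutations, and that a known mutation causes a K7R substitution in the protein.
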