Addgene plasmid #20480: pWZL Neo Myr Flag DYRK4
Depositing lab: William Hahn & Jean Zhao. Depositing organization: Dana-Farber Cancer Institute. Publication: Integrative Genomic Approaches Identify IKBKE as a Breast Cancer Oncogene (Kinase Library Clones). Boehm JS, Zhao JJ, Yao J, Kim SY, Firestein R, Dunn IF, Sjostrom SK, Garraway LA, Weremowicz S, Richardson AL, Greulich H, Stewart CJ, Mulvey LA, Shen RR, Ambrogio L, Hirozane-Kishikawa T, Hill DE, Vidal M, Meyerson M, Grenier JK, Hinkle G, Root DE, Roberts TM, Lander ES, Polyak K, Hahn WC. Cell. 2007 Jun 15. 129(6):1065-1079. 10.1016/j.cell.2007.03.052 PubMed 17574021.
Backbone
  Vector backbone: pWZL-Neo-Myr-Flag-DEST
  Backbone manufacturer: William Hahn Lab (available at Addgene, #15300)
  Vector type: Mammalian Expression, Retroviral
  Selectable markers: Neomycin (select with G418)
Growth in bacteria
  Bacterial resistance: Ampicillin, 100 μg/mL
  Growth temperature: 37°C
  Growth strain: Stbl3
  Growth instructions: Stbl3 cells to prevent recombination.
  Copy number: Unknown
Gene/Insert
  Gene/Insert name: DYRK4 (alt name: dual-specificity tyrosine-(Y)-phosphorylation regulated kinase 4)
  Species: H. sapiens (human)
  GenBank ID: NM_003845
  Entrez Gene: DYRK4
  Tag / fusion protein: Myr (N terminal on backbone); Flag (N terminal on backbone)
  Cloning method: Gateway Cloning
  Sequencing primers: 5′ pWZL-Fwd (GAA CCT CCT CGT TCG ACC); 3′ pWZL-Rev (TTC CGG GCC CTC ACA TTG)
Resource information
  A portion of this plasmid was derived from a plasmid made by: 4-F8
Terms and licenses: Academic/Nonprofit Terms; Industry Terms: Not Available to Industry
Depositor comments: ORFs were cloned into Gateway compatible pEntry vectors. An LR recombination reaction was performed to move the ORF to pWZL-Neo-Myr-Flag DEST such that the ORF would have 5' myristoylation and flag tags. This plasmid is part of a kinase library, and the gene has been verified, but has not been fully sequenced for minor mutations. Please see the following link for plasmids from this article that are not part of the kinase library http://www.addgene.org/pubmed/17574021 There is a mutation in the sequence causing K7R substitution in the aa sequence.
How to cite: pWZL Neo Myr Flag DYRK4 was a gift from William Hahn & Jean Zhao (Addgene plasmid # 20480 ; http://n2t.net/addgene:20480 ; RRID:Addgene_20480)
